Addgene plasmid #124175: KA2896_pPB-TREtight-Tkmin-cHA-IRESH2BmKO2
Purpose: (Empty Backbone) piggyBac-based Dox-inducible expression (very weak)
Depositing lab: Hans Schöler. Depositing organization: Max Planck Institute for Molecular Biomedicine. Publication: Esrrb Unlocks Silenced Enhancers for Reprogramming to Naive Pluripotency. Adachi K, Kopp W, Wu G, Heising S, Greber B, Stehling M, Arauzo-Bravo MJ, Boerno ST, Timmermann B, Vingron M, Scholer HR. Cell Stem Cell. 2018 Aug 2;23(2):266-275.e6. doi: 10.1016/j.stem.2018.05.020. Epub 2018 Jun 14. PubMed 29910149.
Backbone
  Vector backbone: Unknown
  Vector type: Mammalian Expression
Growth in bacteria
  Bacterial resistance: Ampicillin, 100 μg/mL
  Growth temperature: 37°C
  Growth strain: DH5alpha
  Copy number: High Copy
Gene/Insert
  Gene/Insert name: None
Terms and licenses: Academic/Nonprofit Terms; Industry Terms: Not Available to Industry
Depositor comments: MCS: EcoRI-EcoRI
How to cite: KA2896_pPB-TREtight-Tkmin-cHA-IRESH2BmKO2 was a gift from Hans Schöler (Addgene plasmid # 124175 ; http://n2t.net/addgene:124175 ; RRID:Addgene_124175)
