[The description below was written by a language model from this plasmid's Addgene catalogue record and pLannotate feature annotations shown in this document.]
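Description:
KA2896_pPB-TREtight-Tkmin-cHA-IRESH2BmKO2 is an empty mammalian expression backbone for piggyBac transposon-based, doxycycline-inducible expression, described by the depositor as giving very weak expression. The parental backbone is recorded as unknown, although the bacterial portion carries pBluescript-like elements (T7 and T3 promoters, lac promoter/operator remnants, a lacZα fragment and an f1 origin). It is propagated in E. coli as a high-copy plasmid through a ColE1/pUC-type origin, with ampicillin selection from the AmpR (β-lactamase) gene. The piggyBac terminal repeats implied by the name were not picked up in the automated annotation, so their positions are not documented here, and no mammalian drug-selection cassette is annotated.

The expression unit consists of tet operator repeats from the tight TRE promoter joined to a minimal HSV thymidine kinase promoter in place of the usual minimal CMV core, which is presumably what gives the low induced output. A fragment of the PGK polyadenylation signal sits just upstream. Downstream of the promoter is a cloning site, given by the depositor as EcoRI-EcoRI. The name indicates a C-terminal HA tag for the inserted open reading frame, though this tag is not annotated. An EMCV IRES then drives translation of human histone H2B fused to the orange fluorescent protein mKO2 from the same transcript, which ends at a bGH polyadenylation signal. Cells expressing the inserted gene are therefore marked by nuclear, chromatin-bound orange fluorescence.

In use, a gene of interest would be cloned in and the cassette integrated into the genome by co-delivered piggyBac transposase. Induction by doxycycline requires a tetracycline transactivator supplied separately, since none is encoded here. The associated publication concerns reprogramming to naive pluripotency.
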