Features (pLannotate 1.2.2; 27 found; start..end, strand, type, name):
     84..102     +  promoter       T7 promoter: promoter for bacteriophage T7 RNA polymerase
    424..495     +  polyA_signal   PGK poly(A) signal (fragment): mouse phosphoglycerate kinase 1 polyadenylation signal
    521..539     +  protein_bind   tet operator: tetO; bacterial operator O2 for the tetR and tetA genes tetracycline repressor TetR
    521..729     +  promoter       tight TRE promoter (fragment): Tet-responsive promoter PTight, consisting of seven tet operator sequences followed by the minimal CMV promoter
    699..717     +  protein_bind   tet operator: tetO; bacterial operator O2 for the tetR and tetA genes tetracycline repressor TetR
    735..753     +  protein_bind   tet operator: tetO; bacterial operator O2 for the tetR and tetA genes tetracycline repressor TetR
    784..846     +  promoter       Mini-TK promoter: minimal herpes simplex virus (HSV) thymidine kinase promoter
    918..941     -  misc_feature   MCS (fragment): pBluescript multiple cloning site
   1061..1523    +  misc_feature   IRES: internal ribosome entry site (IRES) of the encephalomyocarditis virus (EMCV)
   1537..1914    +  CDS            H2B (sequence withheld): human histone H2B; HIST1H2BJ
   1933..2586    +  CDS            mKO2: mKO2 is a basic (constitutively fluorescent) orange fluorescent protein published in 2008, derived from Verrillofungia concinna. It has moderate acid sensitivity.
   2629..2853    +  polyA_signal   bGH poly(A) signal: bovine growth hormone polyadenylation signal
   2857..2873    +  promoter       SV40 promoter (fragment): SV40 enhancer and early promoter
   2924..2940    -  protein_bind   lac operator: The lac repressor binds to the lac operator to inhibit transcription in E. coli. This inhibition can be relieved by adding lactose or isopropyl-β-D-thiogalactopyranoside (IPTG). lac repressor encoded by lacI
   2948..2978    -  promoter       lac promoter: promoter for the E. coli lac operon
   2993..3014    -  protein_bind   CAP binding site: CAP binding activates transcription in the presence of cAMP. E. coli catabolite activator protein
   3027..3066    -  CDS            lacI (fragment): lac repressor; lacI; The lac repressor binds to the lac operator to inhibit transcription in E. coli. This inhibition can be relieved by adding lactose or isopropyl-β-D-thiogalactopyranoside (IPTG).
   3327..3345    -  promoter       T3 promoter: promoter for bacteriophage T3 RNA polymerase
   3390..3406    -  protein_bind   lac operator: The lac repressor binds to the lac operator to inhibit transcription in E. coli. This inhibition can be relieved by adding lactose or isopropyl-β-D-thiogalactopyranoside (IPTG). lac repressor encoded by lacI
   3414..3444    -  promoter       lac promoter: promoter for the E. coli lac operon
   3459..3480    -  protein_bind   CAP binding site: CAP binding activates transcription in the presence of cAMP. E. coli catabolite activator protein
   3493..3585    -  CDS            lacI (fragment): lac repressor; lacI; The lac repressor binds to the lac operator to inhibit transcription in E. coli. This inhibition can be relieved by adding lactose or isopropyl-β-D-thiogalactopyranoside (IPTG).
   3768..4356    -  rep_origin     ori: high-copy-number ColE1/pMB1/pBR322/pUC origin of replication
   4527..5387    -  CDS            AmpR: β-lactamase; bla; confers resistance to ampicillin, carbenicillin, and related antibiotics
   5388..5492    -  promoter       AmpR promoter: bla
   5545..5973    -  rep_origin     f1 ori (sequence partly withheld): f1 bacteriophage origin of replication; arrow indicates direction of (+) strand synthesis
   5978..81      -  CDS            lacZα (fragment) (across the origin): LacZα fragment of β-galactosidase; lacZ fragment
>Addgene plasmid #124175 | KA2896_pPB-TREtight-Tkmin-cHA-IRESH2BmKO2 | addgene full sequence | sequence record 239662 | Addgene NGS Result
GGGGATGTGCTGCAAGGCGATTAAGTTGGGTAACGCCAGGGTTTTCCCAGTCACGACGTTGTAAAACGAC
GGCCAGTGAATTGTAATACGACTCACTATAGGGCGAATTGGGTACCTTAACCCTAGAAAGATAGTCTGCG
TAAAATTGACGCATGCATTCTTGAAATATTGCTCTCTCTTTCTAAATAGCGCGAATCCGTCGCTGTGCAT
TTAGGACATCTCAGTCGCCGCTTGGAGCTCCCGTGAGGCGTGCTTGTCAATGAGGTAAGTGTCACTGATT
TTGAACTATAACGACCGCGTGAGTCAAAATGACGCATGATTATCTTTTACGTGACTTTTAAGATTTAACT
CATACGATAATTATATTGTTATTTCATGTTCTACTTACGTGATAACTTATTATATATATATTTTCTTGTT
ATAGATATCATAATTTAAACAAGCAAAACCAAATTAAGGGCCAGCTCATTCCTCCCACTCATGATCTATA
GATCTTCTAGTGATTTATAGGTCTCGCAGATCCCTATCAGTGATAGAGAACGTATGTCGAGTTTACTCCC
TATCAGTGATAGAGAACGATGTCGAGTTTACTCCCTATCAGTGATAGAGAACGTATGTCGAGTTTACTCC
CTATCAGTGATAGAGAACGTATGTCGAGTTTACTCCCTATCAGTGATAGAGAACGTATGTCGAGTTTATC
CCTATCAGTGATAGAGAACGTATGTCGAGTTTACTCCCTATCAGTGATAGAGATGATAGAGACCTATAAA
TCCCGCGGCCATGTTCGCATATTAAGGTGACGCGTGTGGCCTCGAACACCGAGCGACCCTGCAGCGACCC
GCTTAAGAATTCCTCGAGACGCGTGACTAGTGCCATGGCCTACCCATACGACGTGCCAGACTACGCCTAG
CGGCCGCTCGATAAGCTTGATATCGAATTCCGCCCCCCCCCCCTCTCCCTCCCCCCCCCCTAACGTTACT
GGCCGAAGCCGCTTGGAATAAGGCCGGTGTGCGTTTGTCTATATGTTATTTTCCACCATATTGCCGTCTT
TTGGCAATGTGAGGGCCCGGAAACCTGGCCCTGTCTTCTTGACGAGCATTCCTAGGGGTCTTTCCCCTCT
CGCCAAAGGAATGCAAGGTCTGTTGAATGTCGTGAAGGAAGCAGTTCCTCTGGAAGCTTCTTGAAGACAA
ACAACGTCTGTAGCGACCCTTTGCAGGCAGCGGAACCCCCCACCTGGCGACAGGTGCCTCTGCGGCCAAA
AGCCACGTGTATAAGATACACCTGCAAAGGCGGCACAACCCCAGTGCCACGTTGTGAGTTGGATAGTTGT
GGAAAGAGTCAAATGGCTCTCCTCAAGCGTATTCAACAAGGGGCTGAAGGATGCCCAGAAGGTACCCCAT
TGTATGGGATCTGATCTGGGGCCTCGGTGCACATGCTTTACATGTGTTTAGTCGAGGTTAAAAAAACGTC
TAGGCCCCCCGAACCACGGGGACGTGGTTTTCCTTTGAAAAACACGATGATAATATGGCCACAACC
[378 nt withheld, positions 1537-1914]
CTCGAGACTAGTGCCACCATGGTGAGTGTGATTAAACCAGAGATGAAGATGAGGTACTACATGGACGGCT
CCGTCAATGGGCATGAGTTCACAATTGAAGGTGAAGGCACAGGCAGACCTTACGAGGGACATCAAGAGAT
GACACTACGCGTCACAATGGCCGAGGGCGGGCCAATGCCTTTCGCGTTTGACTTAGTGTCACACGTGTTC
TGTTACGGCCACAGAGTATTTACTAAATATCCAGAAGAGATACCAGACTATTTCAAACAAGCATTTCCTG
AAGGCCTGTCATGGGAAAGGTCGTTGGAGTTCGAAGATGGTGGGTCCGCTTCAGTCAGTGCGCATATAAG
CCTTAGAGGAAACACCTTCTACCACAAATCCAAATTTACTGGGGTTAACTTTCCTGCCGATGGTCCTATC
ATGCAAAACCAAAGTGTTGATTGGGAGCCATCAACCGAGAAAATTACTGCCAGCGACGGAGTTCTGAAGG
GTGATGTTACGATGTACCTAAAACTTGAAGGAGGCGGCAATCACAAATGCCAAATGAAGACTACTTACAA
GGCGGCAAAAGAGATTCTTGAAATGCCAGGAGACCATTACATCGGCCATCGCCTCGTCAGGAAAACCGAA
GGCAACATTACTGAGCAGGTAGAAGATGCAGTAGCTCATTCCGCTAGCTGAATCGATGATCTAGAGCTCG
CTGATCAGCCTCGACTGTGCCTTCTAGTTGCCAGCCATCTGTTGTTTGCCCCTCCCCCGTGCCTTCCTTG
ACCCTGGAAGGTGCCACTCCCACTGTCCTTTCCTAATAAAATGAGGAAATTGCATCGCATTGTCTGAGTA
GGTGTCATTCTATTCTGGGGGGTGGGGTGGGGCAGGACAGCAAGGGGGAGGATTGGGAAGACAATAGCAG
GCATGCTGGGGATGCGGTGGGCTCTATGGCTTCTGAGGCGGAAAGAACCTGCAGCCCAAGCTTGGCGTAA
TCATGGTCATAGCTGTTTCCTGTGTGAAATTGTTATCCGCTCACAATTCCACACAACATACGAGCCGGAA
GCATAAAGTGTAAAGCCTGGGGTGCCTAATGAGTGAGCTAACTCACATTAATTGCGTTGCGCTCACTGCC
CGCTTTCCAGTCGGGAAACCTGTCGTGCCAGCGGATCCTTTGTTACTTTATAGAAGAAATTTTGAGTTTT
TGTTTTTTTTTAATAAATAAATAAACATAAATAAATTGTTTGTTGAATTTATTATTAGTATGTAAGTGTA
AATATAATAAAACTTAATATCTATTCAAATTAATAAATAAACCTCGATATACAGACCGATAAAACACATG
CGTCAATTTTACGCATGATTATCTTTAACGTACGTCACAATATGATTATCTTTCTAGGGTTAAAGAGCTC
CAGCTTTTGTTCCCTTTAGTGAGGGTTAATTTCGAGCTTGGCGTAATCATGGTCATAGCTGTTTCCTGTG
TGAAATTGTTATCCGCTCACAATTCCACACAACATACGAGCCGGAAGCATAAAGTGTAAAGCCTGGGGTG
CCTAATGAGTGAGCTAACTCACATTAATTGCGTTGCGCTCACTGCCCGCTTTCCAGTCGGGAAACCTGTC
GTGCCAGCTGCATTAATGAATCGGCCAACGCGCGGGGAGAGGCGGTTTGCGTATTGGGCGCTCTTCCGCT
TCCTCGCTCACTGACTCGCTGCGCTCGGTCGTTCGGCTGCGGCGAGCGGTATCAGCTCACTCAAAGGCGG
TAATACGGTTATCCACAGAATCAGGGGATAACGCAGGAAAGAACATGTGAGCAAAAGGCCAGCAAAAGGC
CAGGAACCGTAAAAAGGCCGCGTTGCTGGCGTTTTTCCATAGGCTCCGCCCCCCTGACGAGCATCACAAA
AATCGACGCTCAAGTCAGAGGTGGCGAAACCCGACAGGACTATAAAGATACCAGGCGTTTCCCCCTGGAA
GCTCCCTCGTGCGCTCTCCTGTTCCGACCCTGCCGCTTACCGGATACCTGTCCGCCTTTCTCCCTTCGGG
AAGCGTGGCGCTTTCTCATAGCTCACGCTGTAGGTATCTCAGTTCGGTGTAGGTCGTTCGCTCCAAGCTG
GGCTGTGTGCACGAACCCCCCGTTCAGCCCGACCGCTGCGCCTTATCCGGTAACTATCGTCTTGAGTCCA
ACCCGGTAAGACACGACTTATCGCCACTGGCAGCAGCCACTGGTAACAGGATTAGCAGAGCGAGGTATGT
AGGCGGTGCTACAGAGTTCTTGAAGTGGTGGCCTAACTACGGCTACACTAGAAGAACAGTATTTGGTATC
TGCGCTCTGCTGAAGCCAGTTACCTTCGGAAAAAGAGTTGGTAGCTCTTGATCCGGCAAACAAACCACCG
CTGGTAGCGGTGGTTTTTTTGTTTGCAAGCAGCAGATTACGCGCAGAAAAAAAGGATCTCAAGAAGATCC
TTTGATCTTTTCTACGGGGTCTGACGCTCAGTGGAACGAAAACTCACGTTAAGGGATTTTGGTCATGAGA
TTATCAAAAAGGATCTTCACCTAGATCCTTTTAAATTAAAAATGAAGTTTTAAATCAATCTAAAGTATAT
ATGAGTAAACTTGGTCTGACAGTTACCAATGCTTAATCAGTGAGGCACCTATCTCAGCGATCTGTCTATT
TCGTTCATCCATAGTTGCCTGACTCCCCGTCGTGTAGATAACTACGATACGGGAGGGCTTACCATCTGGC
CCCAGTGCTGCAATGATACCGCGAGACCCACGCTCACCGGCTCCAGATTTATCAGCAATAAACCAGCCAG
CCGGAAGGGCCGAGCGCAGAAGTGGTCCTGCAACTTTATCCGCCTCCATCCAGTCTATTAATTGTTGCCG
GGAAGCTAGAGTAAGTAGTTCGCCAGTTAATAGTTTGCGCAACGTTGTTGCCATTGCTACAGGCATCGTG
GTGTCACGCTCGTCGTTTGGTATGGCTTCATTCAGCTCCGGTTCCCAACGATCAAGGCGAGTTACATGAT
CCCCCATGTTGTGCAAAAAAGCGGTTAGCTCCTTCGGTCCTCCGATCGTTGTCAGAAGTAAGTTGGCCGC
AGTGTTATCACTCATGGTTATGGCAGCACTGCATAATTCTCTTACTGTCATGCCATCCGTAAGATGCTTT
TCTGTGACTGGTGAGTACTCAACCAAGTCATTCTGAGAATAGTGTATGCGGCGACCGAGTTGCTCTTGCC
CGGCGTCAATACGGGATAATACCGCGCCACATAGCAGAACTTTAAAAGTGCTCATCATTGGAAAACGTTC
TTCGGGGCGAAAACTCTCAAGGATCTTACCGCTGTTGAGATCCAGTTCGATGTAACCCACTCGTGCACCC
AACTGATCTTCAGCATCTTTTACTTTCACCAGCGTTTCTGGGTGAGCAAAAACGGGAAGGCAAAATGCCG
CAAAAAAGGGAATAAGGGCGACACGGAAATGTTGAATACTCATACTCTTCCTTTTTCAATATTATTGAAG
CATTTATCAGGGTTATTGTCTCATGAGCGGATACATATTTGAATGTATTTAGAAAAATAAACAAATAGGG
GTTCCGCGCACATTTCCCCGAAAAGTGCCACCTAAATTGTAAGCGTTAATATTTTGTTAAAATTCGCGTT
AAATTTTTGTTAAATCAGCTCATTTTTTAACCAATAGGCCGAAATCGGCAAAATCCCTTATAAATCAAAA
GAATAGACCGAGATAGGGT
[37 nt withheld, positions 5644-5680]
AAAGAACGTGGACTCCAACGTCAAAGG
[49 nt withheld, positions 5708-5756]
T
[91 nt withheld, positions 5758-5848]
G
[124 nt withheld, positions 5850-5973]
CCCATTCGCCATTCAGGCTGCGCAACTGTTGGGAAGGGCGATCGGTGCGGGCCTCTTCGCTATTACGCCA
GCTGGCGAAAG
